>Addgene plasmid #180520 | KTK_136 | addgene full sequence | sequence record 359557 | Addgene NGS Result
TGACTGCGTATTGGACCGTCCGCAAAGAACGTCCGATGAGCTTGGAAAGTGTTTTCTGGCTGACCACCAC
GGCGTTCTGGTGGCCCATCTGCGCCACGAGGTGATGCAGCAGCATTGCCGCCGTGGGTTTCCTCGCAATA
AGCCCGGCCCACGCCTCATGCGCTTTGCGTTCCGTTTGCACCCAGTGACCGGGCTTGTTCTTGGCTTGAA
TGCCGATTTCTCTGGACTGCGTGGCCATGCTTATCTCCATGCGGTAGGGGTGCCGCACGGTTGCGGCACC
ATGCGCAATCAGCTGCAACTTTTCGGCAGCGCGACAACAATTATGCGTTGCGTAAAAGTGGCAGTCAATT
ACAGATTTTCTTTAACCTACGCAATGAGCTATTGCGGGGGGTGCCGCAATGAGCTGTTGCGTACCCCCCT
TTTTTAAGTTGTTGATTTTTAAGTCTTTCGCATTTCGCCCTATATCTAGTTCTTTGGTGCCCAAAGAAGG
GCACCCCTGCGGGGTTCCCCCACGCCTTCGGCGCGGCTCCCCCTCCGGCAAAAAGTGGCCCCTCCGGGGC
TTGTTGATCGACTGCGCGGCCTTCGGCCTTGCCCAAGGTGGCGCTGCCCCCTTGGAACCCCCGCACTCGC
CGCCGTGAGGCTCGGGGGGCAGGCGGGCGGGCTTCGCCCTTCGACTGCCCCCACTCGCATAGGCTTGGGT
CGTTCCAGGCGCGTCAAGGCCAAGCCGCTGCGCGGTCGCTGCGCGAGCCTTGACCCGCCTTCCACTTGGT
GTCCAACCGGCAAGCGAAGCGCGCAGGCCGCAGGCCGGAGGCTTTTCCCCAGAGAAAATTAAAAAAATTG
ATGGGGCAAGGCCGCAGGCCGCGCAGTTGGAGCCGGTGGGTATGTGGTCGAAGGCTGGGTAGCCGGTGGG
CAATCCCTGTGGTCAAGCTCGTGGGCAGGCGCAGCCTGTCCATCAGCTTGTCCAGCAGGGTTGTCCACGG
GCCGAGCGAAGCGAGCCAGCCGGTGGCCGCTCGCGGCCATCGTCCACATATCCACGGGCTGGCAAGGGAG
CGCAGCGACCGCGCAGGGCGAAGCCCGGAGAGCAAGCCCGTAGGGGGGGCGCGCCCAGCTGTCTAGGGCG
GCGGATTTGTCCTACTCAGGAGAGCGTTCACCGACAAACAACAGATAAAACGAAAGGCCCAGTCTTTCGA
CTGAGCCTTTCGTTTTATTTGATGCCTTTAATTAAGAAGACGGCGACGACCTGAGACCGAAAGTGAAACG
TGATTTCATGCGTCATTTTGAACATTTTGTAAATCTTATTTAATAATGTGTGCGGCAATTCACATTTAAT
TTATGAATGTTTTCTTAACATCGCGGCAACTCAAGAAACGGCAGGTTCGGATCTTAGCTACTAGAGAAAG
AGGAGAAATACTAGATGCGTAAAGGCGAAGAGCTGTTCACTGGTGTCGTCCCTATTCTGGTGGAACTGGA
TGGTGATGTCAACGGTCATAAGTTTTCCGTGCGTGGCGAGGGTGAAGGTGACGCAACTAATGGTAAACTG
ACGCTGAAGTTCATCTGTACTACTGGTAAACTGCCGGTTCCTTGGCCGACTCTGGTAACGACGCTGACTT
ATGGTGTTCAGTGCTTTGCTCGTTATCCGGACCATATGAAGCAGCATGACTTCTTCAAGTCCGCCATGCC
GGAAGGCTATGTGCAGGAACGCACGATTTCCTTTAAGGATGACGGCACGTACAAAACGCGTGCGGAAGTG
AAATTTGAAGGCGATACCCTGGTAAACCGCATTGAGCTGAAAGGCATTGACTTTAAAGAGGACGGCAATA
TCCTGGGCCATAAGCTGGAATACAATTTTAACAGCCACAATGTTTACATCACCGCCGATAAACAAAAAAA
TGGCATTAAAGCGAATTTTAAAATTCGCCACAACGTGGAGGATGGCAGCGTGCAGCTGGCTGATCACTAC
CAGCAAAACACTCCAATCGGTGATGGTCCTGTTCTGCTGCCAGACAATCACTATCTGAGCACGCAAAGCG
TTCTGTCTAAAGATCCGAACGAGAAACGCGATCATATGGTTCTGCTGGAGTTCGTAACCGCAGCGGGCAT
CACGCATGGTATGGATGAACTGTACAAATGACCAGGCATCAAATAAAACGAAAGGCTCAGTCGAAAGACT
GGGCCTTTCGTTTTATCTGTTGTTTGTCGGTGAACGCTCTCTACTAGAGTCACACTGGCTCACCTTCGGG
TGGGCCTTTCTGCGTTTATAGGTCTCAAACGCCCTGGGTCTTCACTAGTCTTGGACTCCTGTTGATAGAT
CCAGTAATGACCTCAGAACTCCATCTGGATTTGTTCAGAACGCTCGGTTGCCGCCGGGCGTTTTTTATTG
GTGAGAATCCAGGGGTCCCCAATAATTACGATTTAAATTGGCGAAAATGAGACGTTGATCGGCACGTAAG
AGGTTCCAACTTTCACCATAATGAAATAAGATCACTACCGGGCGTATTTTTTGAGTTATCGAGATTTTCA
GGAGCTAAGGAAGCTAAAATGGAGAAAAAAATCACTGGATATACCACCGTTGATATATCCCAATGGCATC
GTAAAGAACATTTTGAGGCATTTCAGTCAGTTGCTCAATGTACCTATAACCAGACCGTTCAGCTGGATAT
TACGGCCTTTTTAAAGACCGTAAAGAAAAATAAGCACAAGTTTTATCCGGCCTTTATTCACATTCTTGCC
CGCCTGATGAATGCTCATCCGGAATTTCGTATGGCAATGAAAGACGGTGAGCTGGTGATATGGGATAGTG
TTCACCCTTGTTACACCGTTTTCCATGAGCAAACTGAAACGTTTTCATCGCTCTGGAGTGAATACCACGA
CGATTTCCGGCAGTTTCTACACATATATTCGCAAGATGTGGCGTGTTACGGTGAAAACCTGGCCTATTTC
CCTAAAGGGTTTATTGAGAATATGTTTTTCGTCTCAGCCAATCCCTGGGTGAGTTTCACCAGTTTTGATT
TAAACGTGGCCAATATGGACAACTTCTTCGCCCCCGTTTTCACCATGGGCAAATATTATACGCAAGGCGA
CAAGGTGCTGATGCCGCTGGCGATTCAGGTTCATCATGCCGTTTGTGATGGCTTCCATGTCGGCAGAATG
CTTAATGAATTACAACAGTACTGCGATGAGTGGCAGGGCGGGGCGTAATTTGACTTTTGTCCTTTTCCGC
TGCATAACCCTGCTTCGGGGTCATTATAGCGATTTTTTCGGTATATCCATCCTTTTTCGCACGATATACA
GGATTTTGCCAAAGGGTTCGTGTAGACTTTCCTTGGTGTATCCAACGGCGTCAGCCGGGCAGGATAGGTG
AAGTAGGCCCACCCGCGAGCGGGTGTTCCTTCTTCACTGTCCCTTATTCGCACCTGGCGGTGCTCAACGG
GAATCCTGCTCTGCGAGGCTGGCCGTAGGCCGGCCCTACCGGCGCGGCAGCGTTACCCGTGTCGGCGGCT
CCAACGGCTCGCCATCGTCCAGAAAACACGGCTCATCGGGCATCGGCAGGCGCTGCTGCCCGCGCCGTTC
CCATTCCTCCGTTTCGGTCAAGGCTGGCAGGTCTGGTTCCATGCCCGGAATGCCGGGCTGGCTGGGCGGC
TCCTCGCCGGGGCCGGTCGGTAGTTGCTGCTCGCCCGGATACAGGGTCGGGATGCGGCGCAGGTCGCCAT
GCCCCAACAGCGATTCGTCCTGGTCGTCGTGATCAACCACCACGGCGGCACTGAACACCGACAGGCGCAA
CTGGTCGCGGGGCTGGCCCCACGCCACGCGGTCATTGACCACGTAGGCCGACACGGTGCCGGGGCCGTTG
AGCTTCACGACGGAGATCCAGCGCTCGGCCACCAAGTCCT
Features (pLannotate 1.2.2; 10 found; start..end, strand, type, name):
    239..1010    -  rep_origin     pBBR1 oriV: replication origin of the broad-host-range plasmid pBBR1 from Bordetella bronchiseptica; requires the pBBR1 Rep protein for replication
   1125..1211    -  terminator     rrnB T1 terminator: Escherichia coli rrnB; transcription terminator T1 from the E. coli rrnB gene
   1415..2128    +  CDS            superfolder GFP: GFP variant that folds robustly even when fused to poorly folded proteins (Pédelacq et al., 2006)
   2140..2211    +  terminator     rrnB T1 terminator: transcription terminator T1 from the E. coli rrnB gene
   2227..2254    +  terminator     T7Te terminator: phage T7 early transcription terminator
   2294..2388    +  terminator     lambda t0 terminator: transcription terminator from phage lambda
   2436..2538    +  promoter       cat promoter: promoter of the E. coli cat gene encoding chloramphenicol acetyltransferase
   2539..3195    +  CDS            cat: CAT_ECOLX - Experimental evidence at protein level: Swiss-Prot protein existence level 1. This enzyme is an effector of chloramphenicol resistance in bacteria. From Escherichia coli. This protein is used as a marker in many commonly used cloning vectors, such as pACYC184.
   3347..3455    +  oriT           oriT: incP origin of transfer
   3466..238     -  CDS            pBBR1 Rep (across the origin): replication protein for the broad-host-range plasmid pBBR1 from Bordetella bronchiseptica
