[The description below was written by a language model from this plasmid's Addgene catalogue record and pLannotate feature annotations shown in this document.]
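Description:
KTK_136 is an empty destination backbone from the Komagataeibacter Tool Kit (KTK), a modular Golden Gate cloning system built for assembling multigene constructs in cellulose-producing bacteria. It derives from the broad-host-range vector pSEVA331 and is catalogued as a low-copy bacterial expression plasmid of about 3.9 kb. Replication depends on the pBBR1 oriV together with the plasmid-encoded pBBR1 Rep protein, a pairing that functions in many Gram-negative hosts beyond E. coli. An incP oriT also allows conjugative mobilisation when transfer functions are supplied in trans. Selection is by chloramphenicol, conferred by a cat gene driven by its own promoter.

The plasmid carries no insert of interest. The original multiple cloning site has instead been replaced by a constitutively expressed superfolder GFP transcription unit that serves as a dropout marker. The promoter of this unit is not annotated in the feature table. The sfGFP coding sequence is followed by rrnB T1 and T7Te terminators, and the cassette is insulated from the rest of the backbone by a further rrnB T1 terminator upstream and a lambda t0 terminator downstream. According to the depositor, the cassette is flanked by KTK Golden Gate overhangs defining the "D1.1" cloning position, and a BpiI recognition site was removed from the Rep coding gene so that the backbone tolerates Type IIS digestion. In a successful assembly the incoming parts displace the sfGFP unit, so correct clones appear as non-fluorescent colonies against a background of green, uncut vector. The record does not explain what the D1.1 level designates within the kit's assembly hierarchy.
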