Addgene plasmid #180520: KTK_136
Purpose: (Empty Backbone) Empty backbone for D1.1 cloning, contains sfGFP dropout
Depositing lab: Tom Ellis. Depositing organization: Imperial College London. Publication: Komagataeibacter Tool Kit (KTK): A Modular Cloning System for Multigene Constructs and Programmed Protein Secretion from Cellulose Producing Bacteria. Goosens VJ, Walker KT, Aragon SM, Singh A, Senthivel VR, Dekker L, Caro-Astorga J, Buat MLA, Song W, Lee KY, Ellis T. ACS Synth Biol. 2021 Dec 17;10(12):3422-3434. doi: 10.1021/acssynbio.1c00358. Epub 2021 Nov 12. PubMed 34767345.
Backbone
  Vector backbone: pSEVA331
  Vector type: Bacterial Expression
Growth in bacteria
  Bacterial resistance: Chloramphenicol, 25 μg/mL
  Growth temperature: 37°C
  Growth strain: DH5alpha
  Copy number: Low Copy
Gene/Insert
  Gene/Insert name: None
Terms and licenses: Academic/Nonprofit Terms; Industry Terms: Not Available to Industry
Depositor comments: Bpi I restriction site removed from replication protein coding gene. MCS replaced with Consitutive GFP drop-out TU with KTK GG overhands for D1.1 cloning. Read the preprint at https://www.biorxiv.org/content/10.1101/2021.06.09.447691v1.full
How to cite: KTK_136 was a gift from Tom Ellis (Addgene plasmid # 180520 ; http://n2t.net/addgene:180520 ; RRID:Addgene_180520)
